>Addgene plasmid #43357 | II-GAGG | depositor partial sequence | sequence record 58622 | II-GAGG sequence 426 bps
CGTCTCGCTTAACCCCAGAGCAGGTCGTGGCAATCGCGAGCAATAACGGCGGAAAACAGGCTTTGGAAAC
GGTGCAGAGGCTCCTTCCAGTGCTGTGCCAAGCGCACGGACTCACCCCAGAGCAGGTCGTGGCAATCGCC
TCCAACATTGGCGGGAAACAGGCACTCGAGACTGTCCAGCGCCTGCTTCCCGTGCTGTGCCAAGCGCACG
GCCTCACCCCAGAGCAGGTCGTGGCAATCGCGAGCAATAACGGCGGAAAACAGGCTTTGGAAACGGTGCA
GAGGCTCCTTCCAGTGCTGTGCCAAGCGCACGGATTAACCCCAGAGCAGGTCGTGGCAATCGCGAGCAAT
AACGGCGGAAAACAGGCTTTGGAAACGGTGCAGAGGCTCCTTCCAGTGCTGTGCCAAGCGCACGGGCTCA
GAGACG
