>Addgene plasmid #43357 | II-GAGG | addgene partial sequence | sequence record 61972 | M13-F20 5'-TGTAAAACGACGGCCAGT-3'
CTATAGGGCGAATTGGGCCCTCTAGATGCATGCTCGAGCGGCCGCCAGTGTGATGGATATCTGCAGAATT
CGCCCTTAGTATCTTTCCTGTGCCCACGTCTCTGAGCCCGTGCGCTTGGCACAGCACTGGAAGGAGCCTC
TGCACCGTTTCCAAAGCCTGTTTTCCGCCGTTATTGCTCGCGATTGCCACGACCTGCTCTGGGGTTAATC
CGTGCGCTTGGCACAGCACTGGAAGGAGCCTCTGCACCGTTTCCAAAGCCTGTTTTCCGCCGTTATTGCT
CGCGATTGCCACGACCTGCTCTGGGGTGAGGCCGTGCGCTTGGCACAGCACGGGAAGCAGGCGCTGGACA
GTCTCGAGTGCCTGTTTCCCGCCAATGTTGGAGGCGATTGCCACGACCTGCTCTGGGGTGAGTCCGTGCG
CTTGGCACAGCACTGGAAGGAGCCTCTGCACCGTTTCCAAAGCCTGTTTTCCGCCGTTATTGCTCGCGAT
TGCCACGACCTGCTCTGGGGTTAAGCGAGACGCGCTAGGACGGCATCTATATAAGGGCGAATTCCAGCAC
ACTGGCGGCCGTTACTAGTGGATCCGAGCTCGGTACCAAGCTTGGCGTAATCATGGTCATAGCTGTTTCC
TGTGTGAAATTGTTATCCGCTCACAATTCCACACAACATACGAGCCGGAAGCATAAAGTGTAAAGCCTGG
GGTGCCTAATGAGTGAGCTAACTCACATTAATTGCGTTGCGCTCACTGCCCGCTTTCCAGTCGGGAAACC
TGTCGTGCCAGCTGCATTAATGAATCGGCCAACGCGCGGGGAGAGGCGGTTTGCGTATTGGGCGCTCTTC
CGCTTCCTCGCTCACTGACTCGCTGCGCTCGGTCGTTCGGCTGCGGCGAGCGGTATCAGCTCACTCAAAG
GCGGTAATACGGTTATCCACAGAATCAGGGGATAACGCAGGAAAGAACATGTGAGCAAAAGGCCAGCAAA
A
