[The description below was written by a language model from this plasmid's Addgene catalogue record.]
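Description:
II-GAGG is a bacterial cloning plasmid built on the commercial pCRII-TOPO backbone (about 4.0 kb without insert), into which a 426 bp synthetic insert was placed by TOPO cloning. It is a high-copy plasmid maintained in E. coli, and selection can be applied with ampicillin and kanamycin, since this backbone carries both resistance markers. The insert is flanked by the T7 and M13-reverse primer sites listed for sequencing. No feature table accompanies the record, so other backbone elements are not documented here.

The record gives the insert only as "II-GAGG", of synthetic origin, and does not explicitly describe what it encodes. The associated publication describes a TALEN genome-editing system for generating human stem cell-based disease models. In that context, the name and size fit a pre-assembled TALE repeat module: four repeats of roughly 100 bp each would specify the four-base sequence GAGG, with "II" plausibly indicating the module's position within the final repeat array. This reading is an inference from the name, insert length and publication title rather than something stated in the catalogue fields.

The plasmid has no recorded promoter-driven expression cassette, tag or reporter and is classed purely as a cloning vector. It is therefore best regarded as a storage and propagation vehicle, a library component from which the insert would be taken for assembly into a full-length TALEN construct rather than something delivered directly to cells.
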