Addgene plasmid #43357: II-GAGG
Depositing lab: Chad Cowan & Kiran Musunuru. Depositing organization: Harvard University. Publication: A TALEN Genome-Editing System for Generating Human Stem Cell-Based Disease Models. Ding Q, Lee YK, Schaefer EA, Peters DT, Veres A, Kim K, Kuperwasser N, Motola DL, Meissner TB, Hendriks WT, Trevisan M, Gupta RM, Moisan A, Banks E, Friesen M, Schinzel RT, Xia F, Tang A, Xia Y, Figueroa E, Wann A, Ahfeldt T, Daheron L, Zhang F, Rubin LL, Peng LF, Chung RT, Musunuru K, Cowan CA. Cell Stem Cell. 2012 Dec 12. pii: S1934-5909(12)00645-5. doi: 10.1016/j.stem.2012.11.011. PubMed 23246482.
Backbone
  Vector backbone: pCRII-TOPO
  Backbone manufacturer: Invitrogen
  Backbone size w/o insert (bp): 3973
  Vector type: Bacterial Cloning
Growth in bacteria
  Bacterial resistance: Ampicillin and Kanamycin, 100 & 50 μg/mL
  Growth temperature: 37°C
  Growth strain: Top10
  Copy number: High Copy
Gene/Insert
  Gene/Insert name: II-GAGG
  Species: Synthetic
  Insert size (bp): 426
  Cloning method: TOPO Cloning
  Sequencing primers: 5′ T7; 3′ M13-rev
Terms and licenses: Academic/Nonprofit Terms; Industry Terms: Not Available to Industry
How to cite: II-GAGG was a gift from Chad Cowan & Kiran Musunuru (Addgene plasmid # 43357 ; http://n2t.net/addgene:43357 ; RRID:Addgene_43357)
